>Addgene plasmid #172510 | pDF0237 pCMV - dead huDisCas7-11 - NES - huADAR2 | addgene full sequence | sequence record 344933 | Addgene NGS Result
CCGAAAAGTGCCACCTGACGTCGACGGATCGGGAGATCGATCTCCCGATCCCCTAGGGTCTACTCTCAGT
ACAATCTGCTCTGATGCCGCATAGTTAAGCCAGTATCTGCTCCCTGCTTGTGTGTTGGAGGTCGCTGAGT
AGTGCGCGAGCAAAATTTAAGCTACAACAAGGCAAGGCTTGACCGACAATTGCATGAAGAATCTGCTTAG
GGTTAGGCGTTTTGCGCTGCTTCGCGATGTACGGGCCAGATATACGCGTTGACATTGATTATTGACTAGT
TATTAATAGTAATCAATTACGGGGTCATTAGTTCATAGCCCATATATGGAGTTCCGCGTTACATAACTTA
CGGTAAATGGCCCGCCTGGCTGACCGCCCAACGACCCCCGCCCATTGACGTCAATAATGACGTATGTTCC
CATAGTAACGCCAATAGGGACTTTCCATTGACGTCAATGGGTGGAGTATTTACGGTAAACTGCCCACTTG
GCAGTACATCAAGTGTATCATATGCCAAGTACGCCCCCTATTGACGTCAATGACGGTAAATGGCCCGCCT
GGCATTATGCCCAGTACATGACCTTATGGGACTTTCCTACTTGGCAGTACATCTACGTATTAGTCATCGC
TATTACCATGGTGATGCGGTTTTGGCAGTACATCAATGGGCGTGGATAGCGGTTTGACTCACGGGGATTT
CCAAGTCTCCACCCCATTGACGTCAATGGGAGTTTGTTTTGGCACCAAAATCAACGGGACTTTCCAAAAT
GTCGTAACAACTCCGCCCCATTGACGCAAATGGGCGGTAGGCGTGTACGGTGGGAGGTCTATATAAGCAG
AGCTGGTTTAGTGAACCGTCAGATCCGCTAGAGATCCGCGGCCGCTAATACGACTCACTATAGGGAGAGC
CGCCACCATGACGACTACTATGAAGATTTCAATTGAATTCCTCGAGCCGTTTCGGATGACCAAATGGCAG
GAAAGCACTAGGCGAAACAAGAACAACAAGGAATTTGTTCGCGGCCAAGCTTTTGCAAGATGGCATAGAA
ATAAGAAGGATAACACAAAAGGGCGGCCTTACATAACTGGGACATTGCTGCGGTCCGCAGTAATTAGAAG
CGCGGAAAACCTGCTGACATTGAGTGATGGGAAAATTAGCGAAAAGACATGTTGTCCTGGGAAATTTGAT
ACGGAAGATAAAGACAGGTTGCTGCAATTGAGGCAGCGGTCCACCCTTCGTTGGACCGATAAGAACCCCT
GTCCAGATAACGCTGAAACTTACTGCCCGTTTTGCGAACTTCTCGGGAGATCCGGTAACGATGGAAAGAA
GGCTGAGAAGAAGGATTGGCGCTTTCGTATTCATTTTGGCAATCTTTCCCTTCCAGGGAAGCCCGATTTC
GACGGGCCAAAAGCTATAGGCAGCCAACGGGTACTTAACAGGGTCGATTTCAAATCCGGTAAGGCCCATG
ACTTCTTTAAGGCTTACGAAGTCGACCATACTAGGTTTCCCCGCTTCGAAGGGGAGATTACCATAGATAA
TAAAGTCAGCGCTGAAGCCAGGAAACTGCTCTGTGATTCTCTCAAGTTTACGGATCGGCTGTGTGGAGCT
CTGTGCGTAATCAGGTTCGATGAATATACACCAGCAGCCGATAGTGGGAAACAAACCGAAAATGTCCAAG
CAGAACCGAATGCTAATCTCGCTGAAAAGACCGCAGAGCAAATTATTAGCATTCTGGACGATAATAAGAA
AACCGAATATACCCGCCTGCTTGCTGATGCTATTCGTTCACTCCGCCGCTCTAGTAAACTTGTCGCTGGC
TTGCCAAAGGATCATGACGGGAAGGATGACCATTACCTCTGGGATATCGGCAAGAAGAAGAAAGACGAAA
ACTCTGTCACTATTAGGCAAATCCTTACGACCTCAGCAGACACCAAGGAACTCAAGAATGCCGGAAAATG
GAGAGAATTCTGCGAGAAGCTGGGTGAAGCGCTGTACCTCAAGAGTAAAGACATGAGTGGCGGCCTGAAA
ATTACTCGGAGAATACTGGGCGATGCTGAATTCCATGGAAAGCCCGATCGGCTTGAAAAGAGCCGGTCTG
TGTCAATCGGATCTGTGTTGAAAGAAACTGTGGTATGCGGCGAACTGGTCGCTAAAACGCCCTTCTTCTT
CGGAGCGATAGACGAAGATGCAAAACAAACCGCACTGCAAGTACTCCTCACTCCCGATAACAAGTATAGA
CTGCCAAGAAGCGCCGTGCGAGGTATACTCCGTCGAGATCTTCAAACCTATTTTGATAGCCCATGCAATG
CTGAGTTGGGTGGACGGCCATGCATGTGTAAGACGTGTAGGATTATGAGAGGGATCACGGTGATGGATGC
GCGCAGTGAGTACAATGCCCCGCCAGAAATAAGGCATCGTACCCGCATTAATCCCTTCACAGGCACGGTT
GCGGAAGGTGCCCTGTTTAATATGGAAGTAGCCCCCGAGGGGATTGTCTTTCCATTTCAACTCCGGTACC
GGGGCTCTGAAGATGGGCTGCCCGATGCACTGAAAACGGTGTTGAAATGGTGGGCTGAGGGGCAGGCATT
CATGAGTGGCGCTGCCTCAACCGGGAAGGGCCGATTCCGGATGGAAAATGCTAAATATGAAACGCTGGAT
CTGAGCGACGAGAATCAAAGGAATGACTATCTTAAGAATTGGGGATGGCGTGACGAGAAGGGGCTCGAGG
AACTGAAGAAACGACTGAACTCAGGTCTGCCAGAGCCCGGTAATTATAGGGATCCAAAATGGCACGAGAT
TAACGTTTCCATTGAGATGGCAAGCCCTTTTATTAATGGCGACCCAATCCGCGCAGCCGTGGACAAACGT
GGTACAGCGGTGGTTACCTTCGTTAAGTATAAAGCTGAAGGGGAAGAGGCGAAACCCGTATGTGCATACA
AGGCCGAATCTTTTAGAGGGGTGATCAGAAGTGCCGTGGCACGCATTCATATGGAAGATGGCGTCCCTTT
GACTGAGTTGACTCACAGTGACTGTGAATGTCTCCTGTGCCAAATCTTTGGAAGTGAGTATGAAGCCGGC
AAAATAAGGTTTGAAGATCTCGTATTCGAAAGTGACCCGGAACCTGTGACCTTCGATCATGTGGCCATCG
ATAGATTCACTGGCGGTGCAGCTGATAAGAAGAAATTCGATGATTCCCCTCTGCCCGGTAGCCCTGCAAG
ACCGCTCATGTTGAAAGGCTCCTTCTGGATCCGCAGGGACGTTCTCGAGGACGAAGAGTACTGTAAGGCA
CTCGGTAAGGCTCTTGCAGATGTGAATAATGGCCTTTATCCCCTCGGTGGAAAGAGCGCCATCGGCTACG
GACAGGTCAAGAGTCTGGGTATAAAGGGAGATGATAAGAGGATTTCTCGCCTCATGAATCCTGCCTTTGA
TGAGACAGATGTAGCCGTTCCAGAAAAGCCCAAAACTGATGCCGAGGTTCGCATCGAGGCAGAGAAAGTA
TATTACCCACACTATTTCGTCGAACCCCATAAGAAGGTGGAACGCGAGGAGAAACCCTGTGGTCATCAAA
AGTTCCACGAGGGGCGACTGACAGGTAAAATTCGGTGTAAGCTCATTACCAAGACACCCCTCATCGTCCC
AGATACTAGTAATGACGATTTCTTCAGACCTGCGGATAAAGAAGCTCGGAAGGAAAAGGACGAATATCAT
AAATCATATGCTTTCTTCAGACTTCATAAACAAATCATGATTCCCGGGAGCGAATTGAGAGGAATGGTGA
GTAGTGTCTACGAAACTGTGACAAATTCTTGCTTCAGGATATTTGATGAGACTAAACGGTTGTCATGGCG
GATGGATGCTGATCACCAGAATGTGCTGCAAGACTTTCTCCCAGGTCGAGTGACCGCCGATGGGAAACAT
ATACAAAAGTTTTCCGAAACTGCAAGGGTGCCTTTCTATGACAAAACGCAGAAACATTTTGACATTCTTG
ATGAGCAAGAAATTGCTGGTGAGAAACCTGTTCGGATGTGGGTCAAGCGTTTTATTAAACGACTGAGCCT
CGTTGATCCTGCTAAACACCCCCAGAAGAAACAAGACAATAAATGGAAAAGACGCAAAGAAGGCATCGCC
ACATTTATAGAGCAAAAGAATGGCTCTTATTATTTTAACGTGGTCACCAATAATGGCTGCACTTCTTTCC
ACTTGTGGCATAAACCTGACAATTTTGACCAGGAGAAACTCGAAGGCATACAGAATGGTGAGAAACTGGA
TTGCTGGGTAAGAGATAGTAGATACCAAAAGGCCTTTCAAGAGATACCCGAGAACGACCCAGACGGATGG
GAGTGTAAAGAGGGCTACCTTCATGTCGTCGGCCCCAGCAAAGTAGAGTTTAGTGACAAGAAAGGGGATG
TGATCAATAACTTTCAAGGAACACTCCCATCAGTTCCCAACGACTGGAAAACAATTAGGACGAACGATTT
TAAGAATAGGAAAAGGAAGAATGAACCTGTGTTTTGTTGTGAGGATGATAAGGGCAATTACTATACCATG
GCTAAATATTGCGAAACCTTCTTCTTCGATCTGAAGGAGAACGAGGAATACGAGATCCCCGAGAAAGCAA
GAATCAAATACAAAGAACTGCTCAGGGTCTATAACAACAATCCTCAAGCAGTGCCGGAGAGCGTATTTCA
GTCTAGAGTTGCCCGGGAAAACGTGGAAAAGCTGAAGTCCGGAGATCTTGTGTATTTCAAACATAATGAA
AAGTACGTAGAGGACATCGTCCCAGTGCGGATTTCCCGAACTGTAGACGATAGGATGATCGGCAAACGTA
TGAGCGCCGATCTGCGGCCGTGCCATGGAGATTGGGTGGAAGATGGTGATCTCAGTGCCTTGAATGCATA
TCCCGAGAAAAGACTCCTCTTGCGCCACCCCAAAGGACTCTGCCCTGCTTGCCGGCTCTTTGGAACCGGA
TCTTACAAGGGCAGAGTCAGGTTTGGATTCGCGTCACTCGAAAACGATCCGGAGTGGCTGATCCCAGGCA
AGAATCCCGGCGATCCGTTTCACGGCGGGCCGGTGATGCTCTCATTGTTGGAACGGCCTCGCCCGACTTG
GAGTATACCGGGATCCGACAATAAGTTTAAAGTGCCTGGCAGAAAGTTTTACGTCCACCACCACGCCTGG
AAAACCATTAAGGACGGGAACCATCCCACAACAGGCAAAGCTATTGAACAAAGCCCTAATAACCGCACTG
TAGAAGCTCTCGCCGGCGGGAATTCCTTTAGCTTCGAAATTGCCTTTGAGAACCTGAAAGAATGGGAGCT
GGGTTTGCTCATCCACAGCCTGCAACTCGAAAAGGGTCTGGCGCATAAACTTGGAATGGCAAAGTCTATG
GGATTTGGTTCAGTTGAAATTGACGTCGAATCAGTGCGCCTGAGAAAAGATTGGAAGCAATGGCGGAATG
GCAATTCCGAAATTCCCAACTGGTTGGGAAAAGGATTTGCTAAACTGAAGGAATGGTTCCGGGACGAGCT
CGATTTTATAGAAAATCTTAAGAAACTTCTTTGGTTTCCTGAGGGCGACCAAGCACCCCGGGTTTGCTAC
CCCATGCTGCGAAAGAAGGACGATCCTAATGGGAATAGCGGTTACGAAGAACTCAAAGACGGGGAATTCA
AGAAAGAAGATCGGCAGAAGAAGCTGACCACGCCGTGGACACCGTGGGCAGGAAGCCTGCAGCTGCCTCC
ACTTGAAAGACTGACACTGGGATCCCAGCTGCATTTACCGCAGGTTTTAGCTGACGCTGTCTCACGCCTG
GTCCTGGGTAAGTTTGGTGACCTGACCGACAACTTCTCCTCCCCTCACGCTCGCAGAAAAGTGCTGGCTG
GAGTCGTCATGACAACAGGCACAGATGTTAAAGATGCCAAGGTGATAAGTGTTTCTACAGGAACAAAATG
TATTAATGGTGAATACATGAGTGATCGTGGCCTTGCATTAAATGACTGCCATGCAGAAATAATATCTCGG
AGATCCTTGCTCAGATTTCTTTATACACAACTTGAGCTTTACTTAAATAACAAAGATGATCAAAAAAGAT
CCATCTTTCAGAAATCAGAGCGAGGGGGGTTTAGGCTGAAGGAGAATGTCCAGTTTCATCTGTACATCAG
CACCTCTCCCTGTGGAGATGCCAGAATCTTCTCACCACATGAGCCAATCCTGGAAGAACCAGCAGATAGA
CACCCAAATCGTAAAGCAAGAGGACAGCTACGGACCAAAATAGAGTCTGGTCAGGGGACGATTCCAGTGC
GCTCCAATGCGAGCATCCAAACGTGGGACGGGGTGCTGCAAGGGGAGCGGCTGCTCACCATGTCCTGCAG
TGACAAGATTGCACGCTGGAACGTGGTGGGCATCCAGGGATCACTGCTCAGCATTTTCGTGGAGCCCATT
TACTTCTCGAGCATCATCCTGGGCAGCCTTTACCACGGGGACCACCTTTCCAGGGCCATGTACCAGCGGA
TCTCCAACATAGAGGACCTGCCACCTCTCTACACCCTCAACAAGCCTTTGCTCAGTGGCATCAGCAATGC
AGAAGCACGGCAGCCAGGGAAGGCCCCCAACTTCAGTGTCAACTGGACGGTAGGCGACTCCGCTATTGAG
GTCATCAACGCCACGACTGGGAAGGATGAGCTGGGCCGCGCGTCCCGCCTGTGTAAGCACGCGTTGTACT
GTCGCTGGATGCGTGTGCACGGCAAGGTTCCCTCCCACTTACTACGCTCCAAGATTACCAAGCCCAACGT
GTACCATGAGTCCAAGCTGGCGGCAAAGGAGTACCAGGCCGCCAAGGCGCGTCTGTTCACAGCCTTCATC
AAGGCGGGGCTGGGGGCCTGGGTGGAGAAGCCCACCGAGCAGGACCAGTTCTCACTCACGTAAACCGGTC
ATCATCACCATCACCATTGAGTTTAAACCCGCTGATCAGCCTCGACTGTGCCTTCTAGTTGCCAGCCATC
TGTTGTTTGCCCCTCCCCCGTGCCTTCCTTGACCCTGGAAGGTGCCACTCCCACTGTCCTTTCCTAATAA
AATGAGAAAATTGCATCGCATTGTCTGAGTAGGTGTCATTCTATTCTGGGGGGTGGGGTGGGGCAGGACA
GCAAGGGGGAGGATTGGGAAGACAATAGCAGGCATGCTGGGGATGCGGTGGGCTCTATGGCTTCTGAGGC
GGAAAGAACCAGCTGGGGCTCGATACCGTCGACCTCTAGCTAGAGCTTGGCGTAATCATGGTCATAGCTG
TTTCCTGTGTGAAATTGTTATCCGCTCACAATTCCACACAACATACGAGCCGGAAGCATAAAGTGTAAAG
CCTAGGGTGCCTAATGAGTGAGCTAACTCACATTAATTGCGTTGCGCTCACTGCCCGCTTTCCAGTCGGG
AAACCTGTCGTGCCAGCTGCATTAATGAATCGGCCAACGCGCGGGGAGAGGCGGTTTGCGTATTGGGCGC
TCTTCCGCTTCCTCGCTCACTGACTCGCTGCGCTCGGTCGTTCGGCTGCGGCGAGCGGTATCAGCTCACT
CAAAGGCGGTAATACGGTTATCCACAGAATCAGGGGATAACGCAGGAAAGAACATGTGAGCAAAAGGCCA
GCAAAAGGCCAGGAACCGTAAAAAGGCCGCGTTGCTGGCGTTTTTCCATAGGCTCCGCCCCCCTGACGAG
CATCACAAAAATCGACGCTCAAGTCAGAGGTGGCGAAACCCGACAGGACTATAAAGATACCAGGCGTTTC
CCCCTGGAAGCTCCCTCGTGCGCTCTCCTGTTCCGACCCTGCCGCTTACCGGATACCTGTCCGCCTTTCT
CCCTTCGGGAAGCGTGGCGCTTTCTCATAGCTCACGCTGTAGGTATCTCAGTTCGGTGTAGGTCGTTCGC
TCCAAGCTGGGCTGTGTGCACGAACCCCCCGTTCAGCCCGACCGCTGCGCCTTATCCGGTAACTATCGTC
TTGAGTCCAACCCGGTAAGACACGACTTATCGCCACTGGCAGCAGCCACTGGTAACAGGATTAGCAGAGC
GAGGTATGTAGGCGGTGCTACAGAGTTCTTGAAGTGGTGGCCTAACTACGGCTACACTAGAAGAACAGTA
TTTGGTATCTGCGCTCTGCTGAAGCCAGTTACCTTCGGAAAAAGAGTTGGTAGCTCTTGATCCGGCAAAC
AAACCACCGCTGGTAGCGGTGGTTTTTTTGTTTGCAAGCAGCAGATTACGCGCAGAAAAAAAGGATCTCA
AGAAGATCCTTTGATCTTTTCTACGGGGTCTGACACTCAGTGGAACGAAAACTCACGTTAAGGGATTTTG
GTCATGAGATTATCAAAAAGGATCTTCACCTAGATCCTTTTAAATTAAAAATGAAGTTTTAAATCAATCT
AAAGTATATATGAGTAAACTTGGTCTGACAGTTACCAATGCTTAATCAGTGAGGCACCTATCTCAGCGAT
CTGTCTATTTCGTTCATCCATAGTTGCCTGACTCCCCGTCGTGTAGATAACTACGATACGGGAGGGCTTA
CCATCTGGCCCCAGTGCTGCAATGATACCGCGAGACCCACGCTCACCGGCTCCAGATTTATCAGCAATAA
ACCAGCCAGCCGGAAGGGCCGAGCGCAGAAGTGGTCCTGCAACTTTATCCGCCTCCATCCAGTCTATTAA
TTGTTGCCGGGAAGCTAGAGTAAGTAGTTCGCCAGTTAATAGTTTGCGCAACGTTGTTGCCATTGCTACA
GGCATCGTGGTGTCACGCTCGTCGTTTGGTATGGCTTCATTCAGCTCCGGTTCCCAACGATCAAGGCGAG
TTACATGATCCCCCATGTTGTGCAAAAAAGCGGTTAGCTCCTTCGGTCCTCCGATCGTTGTCAGAAGTAA
GTTGGCCGCAGTGTTATCACTCATGGTTATGGCAGCACTGCATAATTCTCTTACTGTCATGCCATCCGTA
AGATGCTTTTCTGTGACTGGTGAGTACTCAACCAAGTCATTCTGAGAATAGTGTATGCGGCGACCGAGTT
GCTCTTGCCCGGCGTCAATACGGGATAATACCGCGCCACATAGCAGAACTTTAAAAGTGCTCATCATTGG
AAAACGTTCTTCGGGGCGAAAACTCTCAAGGATCTTACCGCTGTTGAGATCCAGTTCGATGTAACCCACT
CGTGCACCCAACTGATCTTCAGCATCTTTTACTTTCACCAGCGTTTCTGGGTGAGCAAAAACAGGAAGGC
AAAATGCCGCAAAAAAGGGAATAAGGGCGACACGGAAATGTTGAATACTCATACTCTTCCTTTTTCAATA
TTATTGAAGCATTTATCAGGGTTATTGTCTCATGAGCGGATACATATTTGAATGTATTTAGAAAAATAAA
CAAATAGGGGTTCCGCGCACATTTCC
Features (pLannotate 1.2.2; 15 found; start..end, strand, type, name):
     62..106     -  misc_feature   bom (fragment): basis of mobility region from pBR322
    261..640     +  enhancer       CMV enhancer: human cytomegalovirus immediate early enhancer
    641..844     +  promoter       CMV promoter: human cytomegalovirus (CMV) immediate early promoter
    886..904     +  promoter       T7 promoter: promoter for bacteriophage T7 RNA polymerase
   5751..6920    +  CDS            Adarb1 (fragment): RED1_RAT - Also known as Red1. Experimental evidence at protein level: Swiss-Prot protein existence level 1. Catalyzes the hydrolytic deamination of adenosine to inosine in double-stranded RNA (dsRNA) referred to as A-to-I RNA editing. This may affect gene expression and function in a number of ways that include mRNA translation by changing codons and hence the amino acid sequence of proteins; pre-mRNA splicing by altering splice site recognition sequences; RNA stability by changing sequences involved in nuclease recognition; genetic stability in the case of RNA virus genomes by changing seque
   6976..7200    +  polyA_signal   bGH poly(A) signal: bovine growth hormone polyadenylation signal
   7204..7225    +  promoter       SV40 promoter (fragment): SV40 enhancer and early promoter
   7230..7246    +  misc_feature   MCS (fragment): pBluescript multiple cloning site
   7295..7311    -  protein_bind   lac operator: The lac repressor binds to the lac operator to inhibit transcription in E. coli. This inhibition can be relieved by adding lactose or isopropyl-β-D-thiogalactopyranoside (IPTG). lac repressor encoded by lacI
   7319..7349    -  promoter       lac promoter: promoter for the E. coli lac operon
   7364..7385    -  protein_bind   CAP binding site: CAP binding activates transcription in the presence of cAMP. E. coli catabolite activator protein
   7398..7490    -  CDS            lacI (fragment): lac repressor; lacI; The lac repressor binds to the lac operator to inhibit transcription in E. coli. This inhibition can be relieved by adding lactose or isopropyl-β-D-thiogalactopyranoside (IPTG).
   7673..8261    -  rep_origin     ori: high-copy-number ColE1/pMB1/pBR322/pUC origin of replication
   8432..9292    -  CDS            AmpR: β-lactamase; bla; confers resistance to ampicillin, carbenicillin, and related antibiotics
   9293..9397    -  promoter       AmpR promoter: bla
