[The description below was written by a language model from this plasmid's Addgene catalogue record and pLannotate feature annotations shown in this document.]
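Description:
pDF0237 pCMV - dead huDisCas7-11 - NES - huADAR2 is a 9.4 kb mammalian expression plasmid encoding a single fusion protein: a human codon-optimized, catalytically inactive version of the Desulfonema ishimotonii type III-E effector Cas7-11, joined through a nuclear export signal to an ADAR2 adenosine deaminase portion. The backbone is not specified in the record, but the annotated sequence shows a standard bacterial maintenance module, consisting of a high-copy ColE1/pUC-type origin and a β-lactamase gene with its own promoter for ampicillin selection. It also contains small remnants of lac regulatory elements, a pBR322 bom fragment and a short SV40 promoter fragment. No mammalian selection marker is annotated.

Expression is driven by the human cytomegalovirus immediate-early enhancer and promoter, with a T7 promoter immediately downstream, and is terminated by the bovine growth hormone polyadenylation signal. The long stretch between the T7 promoter and the deaminase is unannotated by the automated tool and is presumably where the dead Cas7-11 and NES coding sequence lies. The deaminase itself is recognised as a partial match to the ADAR2 (Adarb1) protein family, consistent with only part of ADAR2 being fused, although the record does not define its boundaries or any mutations.

In such a design, the nuclease-dead effector serves as a programmable RNA-binding module that brings the deaminase to a chosen transcript for A-to-I editing, while the NES favours cytoplasmic localisation. The plasmid encodes the protein alone, so a guide RNA must be provided separately.
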