Addgene plasmid #172510: pDF0237 pCMV - dead huDisCas7-11 - NES - huADAR2
Purpose: Encodes human codon optimized catalytically dead DisCas7-11-NES-huADAR2 fusion protein alone for expression in mammalian cells
Depositing lab: Omar Abudayyeh & Jonathan Gootenberg. Depositing organization: Massachusetts Institute of Technology. Publication: Programmable RNA targeting with the single-protein CRISPR effector Cas7-11. Ozcan A, Krajeski R, Ioannidi E, Lee B, Gardner A, Makarova KS, Koonin EV, Abudayyeh OO, Gootenberg JS. Nature. 2021 Sep 6. pii: 10.1038/s41586-021-03886-5. doi: 10.1038/s41586-021-03886-5. PubMed 34489594.
Backbone
  Vector backbone: Unspecified
  Vector type: Mammalian Expression
Growth in bacteria
  Bacterial resistance: Ampicillin, 100 μg/mL
  Growth temperature: 37°C
  Growth strain: NEB Stable
  Copy number: Unknown
Gene/Insert
  Gene/Insert name: pCMV - dead huDisCas7-11 - NES - huADAR2
  Species: Desulfonema ishimotonii
  Cloning method: Gibson Cloning
Terms and licenses: Academic/Nonprofit Terms; Industry Terms: Not Available to Industry
How to cite: pDF0237 pCMV - dead huDisCas7-11 - NES - huADAR2 was a gift from Omar Abudayyeh & Jonathan Gootenberg (Addgene plasmid # 172510 ; http://n2t.net/addgene:172510 ; RRID:Addgene_172510)
